>Addgene plasmid #120451 | EF1a_HOXA1_P2A_Hygro_Barcode | addgene full sequence | sequence record 234536 | Addgene NGS Result
TCGACGGATCGGGAGATCTCCCGATCCCCTATGGTGCACTCTCAGTACAATCTGCTCTGATGCCGCATAG
TTAAGCCAGTATCTGCTCCCTGCTTGTGTGTTGGAGGTCGCTGAGTAGTGCGCGAGCAAAATTTAAGCTA
CAACAAGGCAAGGCTTGACCGACAATTGCATGAAGAATCTGCTTAGGGTTAGGCGTTTTGCGCTGCTTCG
CGATGTACGGGCCAGATATACGCGTTGACATTGATTATTGACTAGTTATTAATAGTAATCAATTACGGGG
TCATTAGTTCATAGCCCATATATGGAGTTCCGCGTTACATAACTTACGGTAAATGGCCCGCCTGGCTGAC
CGCCCAACGACCCCCGCCCATTGACGTCAATAATGACGTATGTTCCCATAGTAACGCCAATAGGGACTTT
CCATTGACGTCAATGGGTGGAGTATTTACGGTAAACTGCCCACTTGGCAGTACATCAAGTGTATCATATG
CCAAGTACGCCCCCTATTGACGTCAATGACGGTAAATGGCCCGCCTGGCATTATGCCCAGTACATGACCT
TATGGGACTTTCCTACTTGGCAGTACATCTACGTATTAGTCATCGCTATTACCATGGTGATGCGGTTTTG
GCAGTACATCAATGGGCGTGGATAGCGGTTTGACTCACGGGGATTTCCAAGTCTCCACCCCATTGACGTC
AATGGGAGTTTGTTTTGGCACCAAAATCAACGGGACTTTCCAAAATGTCGTAACAACTCCGCCCCATTGA
CGCAAATGGGCGGTAGGCGTGTACGGTGGGAGGTCTATATAAGCAGCGCGTTTTGCCTGTACTGGGTCTC
TCTGGTTAGACCAGATCTGAGCCTGGGAGCTCTCTGGCTAACTAGGGAACCCACTGCTTAAGCCTCAATA
AAGCTTGCCTTGAGTGCTTCAAGTAGTGTGTGCCCGTCTGTTGTGTGACTCTGGTAACTAGAGATCCCTC
AGACCCTTTTAGTCAGTGTGGAAAATCTCTAGCAGTGGCGCCCGAACAGGGACTTGAAAGCGAAAGGGAA
ACCAGAGGAGCTCTCTCGACGCAGGACTCGGCTTGCTGAAGCGCGCACGGCAAGAGGCGAGGGGCGGCGA
CTGGTGAGTACGCCAAAAATTTTGACTAGCGGAGGCTAGAAGGAGAGAGATGGGTGCGAGAGCGTCAGTA
TTAAGCGGGGGAGAATTAGATCGCGATGGGAAAAAATTCGGTTAAGGCCAGGGGGAAAGAAAAAATATAA
ATTAAAACATATAGTATGGGCAAGCAGGGAGCTAGAACGATTCGCAGTTAATCCTGGCCTGTTAGAAACA
TCAGAAGGCTGTAGACAAATACTGGGACAGCTACAACCATCCCTTCAGACAGGATCAGAAGAACTTAGAT
CATTATATAATACAGTAGCAACCCTCTATTGTGTGCATCAAAGGATAGAGATAAAAGACACCAAGGAAGC
TTTAGACAAGATAGAGGAAGAGCAAAACAAAAGTAAGACCACCGCACAGCAAGCGGCCGCTGATCTTCAG
ACCTGGAGGAGGAGATATGAGGGACAATTGGAGAAGTGAATTATATAAATATAAAGTAGTAAAAATTGAA
CCATTAGGAGTAGCACCCACCAAGGCAAAGAGAAGAGTGGTGCAGAGAGAAAAAAGAGCAGTGGGAATAG
GAGCTTTGTTCCTTGGGTTCTTGGGAGCAGCAGGAAGCACTATGGGCGCAGCGTCAATGACGCTGACGGT
ACAGGCCAGACAATTATTGTCTGGTATAGTGCAGCAGCAGAACAATTTGCTGAGGGCTATTGAGGCGCAA
CAGCATCTGTTGCAACTCACAGTCTGGGGCATCAAGCAGCTCCAGGCAAGAATCCTGGCTGTGGAAAGAT
ACCTAAAGGATCAACAGCTCCTGGGGATTTGGGGTTGCTCTGGAAAACTCATTTGCACCACTGCTGTGCC
TTGGAATGCTAGTTGGAGTAATAAATCTCTGGAACAGATTTGGAATCACACGACCTGGATGGAGTGGGAC
AGAGAAATTAACAATTACACAAGCTTAATACACTCCTTAATTGAAGAATCGCAAAACCAGCAAGAAAAGA
ATGAACAAGAATTATTGGAATTAGATAAATGGGCAAGTTTGTGGAATTGGTTTAACATAACAAATTGGCT
GTGGTATATAAAATTATTCATAATGATAGTAGGAGGCTTGGTAGGTTTAAGAATAGTTTTTGCTGTACTT
TCTATAGTGAATAGAGTTAGGCAGGGATATTCACCATTATCGTTTCAGACCCACCTCCCAACCCCGAGGG
GACCCGACAGGCCCGAAGGAATAGAAGAAGAAGGTGGAGAGAGAGACAGAGACAGATCCATTCGATTAGT
GAACGGATCGGCACTGCGTGCGCCAATTCTGCAGACAAATGGCAGTATTCATCCACAATTTTAAAAGAAA
AGGGGGGATTGGGGGGTACAGTGCAGGGGAAAGAATAGTAGACATAATAGCAACAGACATACAAACTAAA
GAATTACAAAAACAAATTACAAAAATTCAAAATTTTCGGGTTTATTACAGGGACAGCAGAGATCCAGTTT
GGTTAATTAATCGATAAGCTTTGCAAAGATGGATAAAGTTTTAAACAGAGAGGAATCTTTGCAGCTAATG
GACCTTCTAGGTCTTGAAAGGAGTGGGAATTGGCTCCGGTGCCCGTCAGTGGGCAGAGCGCACATCGCCC
ACAGTCCCCGAGAAGTTGGGGGGAGGGGTCGGCAATTGAACCGGTGCCTAGAGAAGGTGGCGCGGGGTAA
ACTGGGAAAGTGATGTCGTGTACTGGCTCCGCCTTTTTCCCGAGGGTGGGGGAGAACCGTATATAAGTGC
AGTAGTCGCCGTGAACGTTCTTTTTCGCAACGGGTTTGCCGCCAGAACACAGGTAAGTGCCGTGTGTGGT
TCCCGCGGGCCTGGCCTCTTTACGGGTTATGGCCCTTGCGTGCCTTGAATTACTTCCACCTGGCTGCAGT
ACGTGATTCTTGATCCCGAGCTTCGGGTTGGAAGTGGGTGGGAGAGTTCGAGGCCTTGCGCTTAAGGAGC
CCCTTCGCCTCGTGCTTGAGTTGAGGCCTGGCCTGGGCGCTGGGGCCGCCGCGTGCGAATCTGGTGGCAC
CTTCGCGCCTGTCTCGCTGCTTTCGATAAGTCTCTAGCCATTTAAAATTTTTGATGACCTGCTGCGACGC
TTTTTTTCTGGCAAGATAGTCTTGTAAATGCGGGCCAAGATCTGCACACTGGTATTTCGGTTTTTGGGGC
CGCGGGCGGCGACGGGGCCCGTGCGTCCCAGCGCACATGTTCGGCGAGGCGGGGCCTGCGAGCGCGGCCA
CCGAGAATCGGACGGGGGTAGTCTCAAGCTGGCCGGCCTGCTCTGGTGCCTGGCCTCGCGCCGCCGTGTA
TCGCCCCGCCCTGGGCGGCAAGGCTGGCCCGGTCGGCACCAGTTGCGTGAGCGGAAAGATGGCCGCTTCC
CGGCCCTGCTGCAGGGAGCTCAAAATGGAGGACGCGGCGCTCGGGAGAGCGGGCGGGTGAGTCACCCACA
CAAAGGAAAAGGGCCTTTCCGTCCTCAGCCGTCGCTTCATGTGACTCCACGGAGTACCGGGCGCCGTCCA
GGCACCTCGATTAGTTCTCGAGCTTTTGGAGTACGTCGTCTTTAGGTTGGGGGGAGGGGTTTTATGCGAT
GGAGTTTCCCCACACTGAGTGGGTGGAGACTGAAGTTAGGCCAGCTTGGCACTTGATGTAATTCTCCTTG
GAATTTGCCCTTTTTGAGTTTGGATCTTGGTTCATTCTCAAGCCTCAGACAGTGGTTCAAAGTTTTTTTC
TTCCATTTCAGGTGTCGTGAGGAATTAGCTTGGTACTAATACGACTCACTATAGGGAGACCCAAGCTGGC
TAGGTAAGCTTGATATCGAATTCCTGCAGCCCGGGGGATCCCGCCACCATGGACAACGCGCGGATGAATT
CCTTCCTCGAGTACCCAATTTTGTCTAGTGGAGACAGTGGCACTTGCAGTGCCCGAGCCTATCCATCAGA
CCACAGAATTACAACATTCCAAAGCTGTGCGGTGTCAGCCAACAGTTGCGGCGGAGACGACCGCTTCCTG
GTCGGAAGAGGGGTTCAAATTGGATCACCTCACCATCACCATCACCACCACCATCACCACCCCCAACCGG
CGACTTACCAAACCAGCGGCAATTTGGGCGTGAGCTATAGCCATTCCTCATGTGGACCTTCCTATGGGTC
TCAGAATTTCTCCGCCCCTTATAGCCCATACGCCCTGAACCAAGAGGCCGATGTATCAGGAGGCTATCCC
CAGTGCGCGCCAGCGGTTTACTCAGGTAATCTTTCTAGCCCGATGGTCCAGCACCACCATCACCATCAAG
GTTATGCCGGCGGTGCAGTCGGATCCCCACAATACATACACCATAGTTACGGCCAAGAGCACCAATCCCT
GGCCCTCGCTACATATAACAACTCACTGTCTCCGCTTCATGCTTCCCACCAAGAAGCTTGTCGGAGTCCC
GCCTCAGAAACTTCCTCTCCAGCTCAGACTTTTGATTGGATGAAGGTCAAGCGGAATCCGCCTAAAACGG
GCAAAGTAGGTGAATATGGCTATTTGGGACAGCCTAATGCTGTCCGCACCAATTTCACAACAAAACAGCT
TACTGAACTCGAGAAGGAATTTCATTTTAATAAGTATTTGACTCGAGCGAGACGAGTCGAAATCGCCGCT
AGTCTTCAACTTAACGAGACCCAGGTTAAGATATGGTTCCAGAACAGAAGAATGAAACAAAAAAAGCGGG
AGAAGGAAGGACTCCTCCCTATATCACCAGCCACACCCCCAGGTAACGACGAGAAGGCGGAGGAATCTTC
AGAGAAGAGTTCCAGCTCCCCTTGTGTTCCTTCTCCTGGTAGCTCAACCAGCGATACCCTCACGACGAGT
CACGGATCCGGCGCAACAAACTTCTCTCTGCTGAAACAAGCCGGAGATGTCGAAGAGAATCCTGGACCGA
TGAAAAAGCCTGAACTCACCGCGACGTCTGTCGAGAAGTTTCTGATCGAAAAGTTCGACAGCGTCTCCGA
CCTGATGCAGCTCTCGGAGGGCGAAGAATCTCGTGCTTTCAGCTTCGATGTAGGAGGGCGTGGATATGTC
CTGCGGGTAAATAGCTGCGCCGATGGTTTCTACAAAGATCGTTATGTTTATCGGCACTTTGCATCGGCCG
CGCTCCCGATTCCGGAAGTGCTTGACATTGGGGAATTCAGCGAGAGCCTGACCTATTGCATCTCCCGCCG
TGCACAGGGTGTCACGTTGCAAGACCTGCCTGAAACCGAACTGCCCGCTGTTCTGCAGCCGGTCGCGGAG
GCCATGGATGCGATCGCTGCGGCCGATCTTAGCCAGACGAGCGGGTTCGGCCCATTCGGACCGCAAGGAA
TCGGTCAATACACTACATGGCGTGATTTCATATGCGCGATTGCTGATCCCCATGTGTATCACTGGCAAAC
TGTGATGGACGACACCGTCAGTGCGTCCGTCGCGCAGGCTCTCGATGAGCTGATGCTTTGGGCCGAGGAC
TGCCCCGAAGTCCGGCACCTCGTGCACGCGGATTTCGGCTCCAACAATGTCCTGACGGACAATGGCCGCA
TAACAGCGGTCATTGACTGGAGCGAGGCGATGTTCGGGGATTCCCAATACGAGGTCGCCAACATCTTCTT
CTGGAGGCCGTGGTTGGCTTGTATGGAGCAGCAGACGCGCTACTTCGAGCGGAGGCATCCGGAGCTTGCA
GGATCGCCGCGGCTCCGGGCGTATATGCTCCGCATTGGTCTTGACCAACTCTATCAGAGCTTGGTTGACG
GCAATTTCGATGATGCAGCTTGGGCGCAGGGTCGATGCGACGCAATCGTCCGATCCGGAGCCGGGACTGT
CGGGCGTACACAAATCGCCCGCAGAAGCGCGGCCGTCTGGACCGATGGCTGTGTAGAAGTACTCGCCGAT
AGTGGAAACCGACGCCCCAGCACTCGTCCGAGGGCAAAGGAATAAGTTAGAACTATTTCCTGGCTGTTAC
GCGTCTCAACCCTTTTAATACGTCTACTGACGGGCTTGTTAAACAGTGAACCGCCCGCCCCACGACCCGC
AGCGCCCGACCGAAAGGAGCGCACGACCCCATGCATCGAACAAAAGAAAAGGGGGGACTGGAAGGGCTAA
TTCACTCCCAACGAAGACAAGATATCATAACTTCGTATAGCATACATTATACGAAGTTATCGGCTAGCTG
GTCCGGACTGTACTGGGTCTCTCTGGTTAGACCAGATCTGAGCCTGGGAGCTCTCTGGCTAACTAGGGAA
CCCACTGCTTAAGCCTCAATAAAGCTTGCCTTGAGTGCTTCAAGTAGTGTGTGCCCGTCTGTTGTGTGAC
TCTGGTAACTAGAGATCCCTCAGACCCTTTTAGTCAGTGTGGAAAATCTCTAGCAGGGCCCGTTTAAACC
CGCTGATCAGCCTCGACTGTGCCTTCTAGTTGCCAGCCATCTGTTGTTTGCCCCTCCCCCGTGCCTTCCT
TGACCCTGGAAGGTGCCACTCCCACTGTCCTTTCCTAATAAAATGAGGAAATTGCATCGCATTGTCTGAG
TAGGTGTCATTCTATTCTGGGGGGTGGGGTGGGGCAGGACAGCAAGGGGGAGGATTGGGAAGACAATAGC
AGGCATGCTGGGGATGCGGTGGGCTCTATGGCTTCTGAGGCGGAAAGAACCAGCTGGGGCTCTAGGGGGT
ATCCCC
[124 nt withheld, positions 6797-6920]
C
[91 nt withheld, positions 6922-7012]
A
[49 nt withheld, positions 7014-7062]
CCTTTGACGTTGGAGTCCACGTTCTTT
[37 nt withheld, positions 7090-7126]
ACCCTATCTCGGTCTATTCTTTTGATTTATAAGGGATTTTGCCGATTTCGGCCTATTGGTTAAAAAATGA
GCTGATTTAACAAAAATTTAACGCGAATTAATTCTGTGGAATGTGTGTCAGTTAGGGTGTGGAAAGTCCC
CAGGCTCCCCAGCAGGCAGAAGTATGCAAAGCATGCATCTCAATTAGTCAGCAACCAGGTGTGGAAAGTC
CCCAGGCTCCCCAGCAGGCAGAAGTATGCAAAGCATGCATCTCAATTAGTCAGCAACCATAGTCCCGCCC
CTAACTCCGCCCATCCCGCCCCTAACTCCGCCCAGTTCCGCCCATTCTCCGCCCCATGGCTGACTAATTT
TTTTTATTTATGCAGAGGCCGAGGCCGCCTCTGCCTCTGAGCTATTCCAGAAGTAGTGAGGAGGCTTTTT
TGGAGGCCTAGGCTTTTGCAAAAAGCTCCCGGGAGCTTGTATATCCATTTTCGGATCTGATCAGCACGTG
TTGACAATTAATCATCGGCATAGTATATCGGCATAGTATAATACGACAAGGTGAGGAACTAAACCATGGC
CAAGTTGACCAGTGCCGTTCCGGTGCTCACCGCGCGCGACGTCGCCGGAGCGGTCGAGTTCTGGACCGAC
CGGCTCGGGTTCTCCCGGGACTTCGTGGAGGACGACTTCGCCGGTGTGGTCCGGGACGACGTGACCCTGT
TCATCAGCGCGGTCCAGGACCAGGTGGTGCCGGACAACACCCTGGCCTGGGTGTGGGTGCGCGGCCTGGA
CGAGCTGTACGCCGAGTGGTCGGAGGTCGTGTCCACGAACTTCCGGGACGCCTCCGGGCCGGCCATGACC
GAGATCGGCGAGCAGCCGTGGGGGCGGGAGTTCGCCCTGCGCGACCCGGCCGGCAACTGCGTGCACTTCG
TGGCCGAGGAGCAGGACTGACACGTGCTACGAGATTTCGATTCCACCGCCGCCTTCTATGAAAGGTTGGG
CTTCGGAATCGTTTTCCGGGACGCCGGCTGGATGATCCTCCAGCGCGGGGATCTCATGCTGGAGTTCTTC
GCCCACCCCAACTTGTTTATTGCAGCTTATAATGGTTACAAATAAAGCAATAGCATCACAAATTTCACAA
ATAAAGCATTTTTTTCACTGCATTCTAGTTGTGGTTTGTCCAAACTCATCAATGTATCTTATCATGTCTG
TATACCGTCGACCTCTAGCTAGAGCTTGGCGTAATCATGGTCATAGCTGTTTCCTGTGTGAAATTGTTAT
CCGCTCACAATTCCACACAACATACGAGCCGGAAGCATAAAGTGTAAAGCCTGGGGTGCCTAATGAGTGA
GCTAACTCACATTAATTGCGTTGCGCTCACTGCCCGCTTTCCAGTCGGGAAACCTGTCGTGCCAGCTGCA
TTAATGAATCGGCCAACGCGCGGGGAGAGGCGGTTTGCGTATTGGGCGCTCTTCCGCTTCCTCGCTCACT
GACTCGCTGCGCTCGGTCGTTCGGCTGCGGCGAGCGGTATCAGCTCACTCAAAGGCGGTAATACGGTTAT
CCACAGAATCAGGGGATAACGCAGGAAAGAACATGTGAGCAAAAGGCCAGCAAAAGGCCAGGAACCGTAA
AAAGGCCGCGTTGCTGGCGTTTTTCCATAGGCTCCGCCCCCCTGACGAGCATCACAAAAATCGACGCTCA
AGTCAGAGGTGGCGAAACCCGACAGGACTATAAAGATACCAGGCGTTTCCCCCTGGAAGCTCCCTCGTGC
GCTCTCCTGTTCCGACCCTGCCGCTTACCGGATACCTGTCCGCCTTTCTCCCTTCGGGAAGCGTGGCGCT
TTCTCATAGCTCACGCTGTAGGTATCTCAGTTCGGTGTAGGTCGTTCGCTCCAAGCTGGGCTGTGTGCAC
GAACCCCCCGTTCAGCCCGACCGCTGCGCCTTATCCGGTAACTATCGTCTTGAGTCCAACCCGGTAAGAC
ACGACTTATCGCCACTGGCAGCAGCCACTGGTAACAGGATTAGCAGAGCGAGGTATGTAGGCGGTGCTAC
AGAGTTCTTGAAGTGGTGGCCTAACTACGGCTACACTAGAAGAACAGTATTTGGTATCTGCGCTCTGCTG
AAGCCAGTTACCTTCGGAAAAAGAGTTGGTAGCTCTTGATCCGGCAAACAAACCACCGCTGGTAGCGGTG
GTTTTTTTGTTTGCAAGCAGCAGATTACGCGCAGAAAAAAAGGATCTCAAGAAGATCCTTTGATCTTTTC
TACGGGGTCTGACGCTCAGTGGAACGAAAACTCACGTTAAGGGATTTTGGTCATGAGATTATCAAAAAGG
ATCTTCACCTAGATCCTTTTAAATTAAAAATGAAGTTTTAAATCAATCTAAAGTATATATGAGTAAACTT
GGTCTGACAGTTACCAATGCTTAATCAGTGAGGCACCTATCTCAGCGATCTGTCTATTTCGTTCATCCAT
AGTTGCCTGACTCCCCGTCGTGTAGATAACTACGATACGGGAGGGCTTACCATCTGGCCCCAGTGCTGCA
ATGATACCGCGAGACCCACGCTCACCGGCTCCAGATTTATCAGCAATAAACCAGCCAGCCGGAAGGGCCG
AGCGCAGAAGTGGTCCTGCAACTTTATCCGCCTCCATCCAGTCTATTAATTGTTGCCGGGAAGCTAGAGT
AAGTAGTTCGCCAGTTAATAGTTTGCGCAACGTTGTTGCCATTGCTACAGGCATCGTGGTGTCACGCTCG
TCGTTTGGTATGGCTTCATTCAGCTCCGGTTCCCAACGATCAAGGCGAGTTACATGATCCCCCATGTTGT
GCAAAAAAGCGGTTAGCTCCTTCGGTCCTCCGATCGTTGTCAGAAGTAAGTTGGCCGCAGTGTTATCACT
CATGGTTATGGCAGCACTGCATAATTCTCTTACTGTCATGCCATCCGTAAGATGCTTTTCTGTGACTGGT
GAGTACTCAACCAAGTCATTCTGAGAATAGTGTATGCGGCGACCGAGTTGCTCTTGCCCGGCGTCAATAC
GGGATAATACCGCGCCACATAGCAGAACTTTAAAAGTGCTCATCATTGGAAAACGTTCTTCGGGGCGAAA
ACTCTCAAGGATCTTACCGCTGTTGAGATCCAGTTCGATGTAACCCACTCGTGCACCCAACTGATCTTCA
GCATCTTTTACTTTCACCAGCGTTTCTGGGTGAGCAAAAACAGGAAGGCAAAATGCCGCAAAAAAGGGAA
TAAGGGCGACACGGAAATGTTGAATACTCATACTCTTCCTTTTTCAATATTATTGAAGCATTTATCAGGG
TTATTGTCTCATGAGCGGATACATATTTGAATGTATTTAGAAAAATAAACAAATAGGGGTTCCGCGCACA
TTTCCCCGAAAAGTGCCACCTGACG
Features (pLannotate 1.2.2; 33 found; start..end, strand, type, name):
     30..82      -  misc_feature   bom (fragment): basis of mobility region from pBR322
    237..616     +  enhancer       CMV enhancer: human cytomegalovirus immediate early enhancer
    617..816     +  promoter       CMV promoter: human cytomegalovirus (CMV) immediate early promoter
    834..1014    +  LTR            5' LTR (truncated): truncated 5' long terminal repeat (LTR) from HIV-1
   1061..1186    +  misc_feature   HIV-1 Ψ: packaging signal of human immunodeficiency virus type 1
   1170..1533    +  CDS            HIV-1 gag (fragment): gag protein from human immunodeficiency virus 1; gag
   1679..1912    +  misc_feature   RRE: The Rev response element (RRE) of HIV-1 allows for Rev-dependent mRNA export from the nucleus to the cytoplasm.
   2289..2389    +  CDS            Rev (fragment): human immunodeficiency virus 1 (HIV-1) Rev protein; rev; enhances nuclear export of unspliced and incompletely spliced viral mRNAs
   2439..2556    +  misc_feature   cPPT/CTS: central polypurine tract and central termination sequence of HIV-1
   2619..2685    +  CDS            small t antigen (fragment): SV40 (simian virus 40) small t antigen
   2692..3870    +  promoter       EF-1α promoter: strong constitutive promoter for human elongation factor EF-1α
   3887..3905    +  promoter       T7 promoter: promoter for bacteriophage T7 RNA polymerase
   3925..3961    -  misc_feature   MCS (fragment): pBluescript multiple cloning site
   3969..4973    +  CDS            HOXA1: HXA1_HUMAN - Also known as HOX1F. Experimental evidence at protein level: Swiss-Prot protein existence level 1. Sequence-specific transcription factor (By similarity). Regulates multiple developmental processes including brainstem, inner and outer ear, abducens nerve and cardiovascular development and morphogenesis as well as cognition and behavior (PubMed:16155570). Also part of a developmental regulatory system that provides cells with specific positional identities on the anterior-posterior axis. Acts on the anterior body structures. Seems to act in the maintenance and/or generation of hind
   5040..6062    +  CDS            hph: KHYB_ECOLX - Experimental evidence at protein level: Swiss-Prot protein existence level 1. The aminoglycoside phosphotransferases achieve inactivation of their antibiotic substrates by phosphorylation. Only phosphorylates hygromycin and closely related compounds such as demethyl analogs and destomycin. From Escherichia coli.
   6146..6259    +  CDS            nef (fragment): NEF_HV1LA - Experimental evidence at protein level: Swiss-Prot protein existence level 1. Extracellular Nef protein targets CD4(+) T-lymphocytes for apoptosis by interacting with CXCR4 surface receptors. From Human immunodeficiency virus type 1 group M subtype B (isolate Lai) (HIV-1).
   6257..6290    +  protein_bind   loxP: Cre-mediated recombination occurs in the 8-bp core sequence (GCATACAT). Cre recombinase
   6315..6495    +  LTR            5' LTR (truncated): truncated 5' long terminal repeat (LTR) from HIV-1
   6527..6751    +  polyA_signal   bGH poly(A) signal: bovine growth hormone polyadenylation signal
   6755..6776    +  promoter       SV40 promoter (fragment): SV40 enhancer and early promoter
   6797..7225    +  rep_origin     f1 ori (sequence partly withheld): f1 bacteriophage origin of replication; arrow indicates direction of (+) strand synthesis
   7239..7568    +  promoter       SV40 promoter: SV40 enhancer and early promoter
   7616..7663    +  promoter       EM7 promoter: synthetic bacterial promoter&nbsp
   7682..8056    +  CDS            BleoR: antibiotic-binding protein; Sh ble from Streptoalloteichus hindustanus; confers resistance to bleomycin, phleomycin, and Zeocin™
   8066..8191    +  CDS            ble (fragment): BLE_KLEPN - Experimental evidence at protein level: Swiss-Prot protein existence level 1. Binding protein with a strong affinity to the bleomycin family of antibiotics. Binds to CL990; an antimitotic-antibiotic compound. From Klebsiella pneumoniae.
   8186..8307    +  polyA_signal   SV40 poly(A) signal: SV40 polyadenylation signal
   8380..8396    -  protein_bind   lac operator: The lac repressor binds to the lac operator to inhibit transcription in E. coli. This inhibition can be relieved by adding lactose or isopropyl-β-D-thiogalactopyranoside (IPTG). lac repressor encoded by lacI
   8404..8434    -  promoter       lac promoter: promoter for the E. coli lac operon
   8449..8470    -  protein_bind   CAP binding site: CAP binding activates transcription in the presence of cAMP. E. coli catabolite activator protein
   8483..8575    -  CDS            lacI (fragment): lac repressor; lacI; The lac repressor binds to the lac operator to inhibit transcription in E. coli. This inhibition can be relieved by adding lactose or isopropyl-β-D-thiogalactopyranoside (IPTG).
   8758..9346    -  rep_origin     ori: high-copy-number ColE1/pMB1/pBR322/pUC origin of replication
   9517..10377   -  CDS            AmpR: β-lactamase; bla; confers resistance to ampicillin, carbenicillin, and related antibiotics
  10378..10482   -  promoter       AmpR promoter: bla
