[The description below was written by a language model from this plasmid's Addgene catalogue record and pLannotate feature annotations shown in this document.]
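Description:
EF1a_HOXA1_P2A_Hygro_Barcode is a lentiviral transfer plasmid for constitutive expression of human HOXA1 in mammalian cells; the backbone is listed as unknown. In bacteria it is maintained through a high-copy ColE1/pUC-type origin and selected with ampicillin via the β-lactamase gene, and an f1 origin is also present. The viral portion has a third-generation layout. A CMV enhancer/promoter replaces the 5' U3 to drive genomic RNA from a truncated HIV-1 5' LTR, followed by the Ψ packaging signal with a gag fragment, the Rev response element for Rev-dependent nuclear export, and the cPPT/CTS. At the 3' end a second truncated LTR, annotated by the software as a 5' LTR, is preceded by a loxP site and followed by a bGH polyadenylation signal.

Between these elements, the EF-1α promoter drives the 1005 bp HOXA1 coding sequence, which encodes a homeobox transcription factor involved in anterior-posterior patterning and hindbrain development. According to the construct name, HOXA1 is linked through a P2A self-cleaving peptide to the hygromycin phosphotransferase gene (hph), so a single transcript yields both proteins and transduced cells can be selected with hygromycin. The P2A and the barcode are not annotated in the feature table. They presumably occupy the unannotated gaps between HOXA1 and hph and downstream of hph, respectively. Outside the proviral region sits an SV40/EM7-driven BleoR cassette with an SV40 poly(A) signal, which is not listed among the recorded selectable markers.

The barcode allows the overexpressed transcript to be identified in single-cell RNA-seq. This suits the vector to pooled transcription-factor overexpression screens that pair fitness and transcriptomic readouts in studies of cellular reprogramming.
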