Addgene plasmid #120451: EF1a_HOXA1_P2A_Hygro_Barcode
Purpose: Barcoded lentiviral vector to express HOXA1 in mammalian cells under control of EF1a promoter. Barcoded for transcript detection in single cell RNA-seq.
Depositing lab: Prashant Mali. Depositing organization: University of California, San Diego (UCSD). Publication: Mapping Cellular Reprogramming via Pooled Overexpression Screens with Paired Fitness and Single-Cell RNA-Sequencing Readout. Parekh U, Wu Y, Zhao D, Worlikar A, Shah N, Zhang K, Mali P. Cell Syst. 2018 Nov 12. pii: S2405-4712(18)30433-2. doi: 10.1016/j.cels.2018.10.008. PubMed 30448000.
Backbone
  Vector backbone: Unknown
  Backbone size w/o insert (bp): 9514
  Vector type: Lentiviral
  Selectable markers: Hygromycin
Growth in bacteria
  Bacterial resistance: Ampicillin, 100 μg/mL
  Growth temperature: 37°C
  Growth strain: Stbl3
  Copy number: High Copy
Gene/Insert
  Gene/Insert name: HOXA1
  Species: H. sapiens (human)
  Insert size (bp): 1005
  Entrez Gene: HOXA1 (a.k.a. BSAS, HOX1, HOX1F)
  Promoter: EF1a
  Cloning method: Gibson Cloning
  Sequencing primers: 5′ 5'-ttctcaagcctcagacagtgg-3'
Terms and licenses: Academic/Nonprofit Terms; Industry Terms: Not Available to Industry
Depositor comments: 5' cloning site: BamHI (not destroyed), 3' cloning site: BamHI (not destroyed).
How to cite: EF1a_HOXA1_P2A_Hygro_Barcode was a gift from Prashant Mali (Addgene plasmid # 120451 ; http://n2t.net/addgene:120451 ; RRID:Addgene_120451)
