>Addgene plasmid #120451 | EF1a_HOXA1_P2A_Hygro_Barcode | depositor partial sequence | sequence record 228721 | HOXA1 gene
ATGGACAACGCGCGGATGAATTCCTTCCTCGAGTACCCAATTTTGTCTAGTGGAGACAGTGGCACTTGCA
GTGCCCGAGCCTATCCATCAGACCACAGAATTACAACATTCCAAAGCTGTGCGGTGTCAGCCAACAGTTG
CGGCGGAGACGACCGCTTCCTGGTCGGAAGAGGGGTTCAAATTGGATCACCTCACCATCACCATCACCAC
CACCATCACCACCCCCAACCGGCGACTTACCAAACCAGCGGCAATTTGGGCGTGAGCTATAGCCATTCCT
CATGTGGACCTTCCTATGGGTCTCAGAATTTCTCCGCCCCTTATAGCCCATACGCCCTGAACCAAGAGGC
CGATGTATCAGGAGGCTATCCCCAGTGCGCGCCAGCGGTTTACTCAGGTAATCTTTCTAGCCCGATGGTC
CAGCACCACCATCACCATCAAGGTTATGCCGGCGGTGCAGTCGGATCCCCACAATACATACACCATAGTT
ACGGCCAAGAGCACCAATCCCTGGCCCTCGCTACATATAACAACTCACTGTCTCCGCTTCATGCTTCCCA
CCAAGAAGCTTGTCGGAGTCCCGCCTCAGAAACTTCCTCTCCAGCTCAGACTTTTGATTGGATGAAGGTC
AAGCGGAATCCGCCTAAAACGGGCAAAGTAGGTGAATATGGCTATTTGGGACAGCCTAATGCTGTCCGCA
CCAATTTCACAACAAAACAGCTTACTGAACTCGAGAAGGAATTTCATTTTAATAAGTATTTGACTCGAGC
GAGACGAGTCGAAATCGCCGCTAGTCTTCAACTTAACGAGACCCAGGTTAAGATATGGTTCCAGAACAGA
AGAATGAAACAAAAAAAGCGGGAGAAGGAAGGACTCCTCCCTATATCACCAGCCACACCCCCAGGTAACG
ACGAGAAGGCGGAGGAATCTTCAGAGAAGAGTTCCAGCTCCCCTTGTGTTCCTTCTCCTGGTAGCTCAAC
CAGCGATACCCTCACGACGAGTCAC
