>Addgene plasmid #120451 | EF1a_HOXA1_P2A_Hygro_Barcode | depositor partial sequence | sequence record 228722 | HOXA1 barcode
TCTCAACCCTTTTAATACGT
